>Addgene plasmid #165011 | HLA_B5101 | addgene full sequence | sequence record 327889 | Addgene NGS Result
CCCGGGGTTATTAATAGTAATCAATTACGGGGTCATTAGTTCATAGCCCATATATGGAGTTCCGCGTTAC
ATAACTTACGGTAAATGGCCCGCCTGGCTGACCGCCCAACGACCCCCGCCCATTGACGTCAATAATGACG
TATGTTCCCATAGTAACGCCAATAGGGACTTTCCATTGACGTCAATGGGTGGAGTATTTACGGTAAACTG
CCCACTTGGCAGTACATCAAGTGTATCATATGCCAAGTACGCCCCCTATTGACGTCAATGACGGTAAATG
GCCCGCCTGGCATTATGCCCAGTACATGACCTTATGGGACTTTCCTACTTGGCAGTACATCTACGTATTA
GTCATCGCTATTACCATGGTGATGCGGTTTTGGCAGTACATCAATGGGCGTGGATAGCGGTTTGACTCAC
GGGGATTTCCAAGTCTCCACCCCATTGACGTCAATGGGAGTTTGTTTTGGCACCAAAATCAACGGGACTT
TCCAAAATGTCGTAACAACTCCGCCCCATTGACGCAAATGGGCGGTAGGCGTGTACGGTGGGAGGTCTAT
ATAAGCAGAGCTCTCTGGCTAACTGTCGGGATCAACAAGTTTGCCGCCACCATGCGGGTCACGGCGCCCC
GAACCGTCCTCCTGCTGCTCTGGGGGGCAGTGGCCCTGACCGAGACCTGGGCCGGCTCCCACTCCATGAG
GTATTTCTACACCGCCATGTCCCGGCCCGGCCGCGGGGAGCCCCGCTTCATCGCAGTGGGCTACGTGGAC
GACACCCAGTTCGTGAGGTTCGACAGCGACGCCGCGAGTCCGAGGACGGAGCCCCGGGCGCCATGGATAG
AGCAGGAGGGGCCGGAGTATTGGGACCGGAACACACAGATCTTCAAGACCAACACACAGACTTACCGAGA
GAACCTGCGGATCGCGCTCCGCTACTACAACCAGAGCGAGGCCGGGTCTCACACTTGGCAGACGATGTAT
GGCTGCGACGTGGGGCCGGACGGGCGCCTCCTCCGCGGGCATAACCAGTACGCCTACGACGGCAAAGATT
ACATCGCCCTGAACGAGGACCTGAGCTCCTGGACCGCGGCGGACACCGCGGCTCAGATCACCCAGCGCAA
GTGGGAGGCGGCCCGTGAGGCGGAGCAGCTGAGAGCCTACCTGGAGGGCCTGTGCGTGGAGTGGCTCCGC
AGACACCTGGAGAACGGGAAGGAGACGCTGCAGCGCGCGGACCCCCCAAAGACACACGTGACCCACCACC
CCGTCTCTGACCATGAGGCCACCCTGAGGTGCTGGGCCCTGGGCTTCTACCCTGCGGAGATCACACTGAC
CTGGCAGCGGGATGGCGAGGACCAAACTCAGGACACTGAGCTTGTGGAGACCAGACCAGCAGGAGATAGA
ACCTTCCAGAAGTGGGCAGCTGTGGTGGTGCCTTCTGGAGAAGAGCAGAGATACACATGCCATGTACAGC
ATGAGGGGCTGCCGAAGCCCCTCACCCTGAGATGGGAGCCATCTTCCCAGTCCACCATCCCCATCGTGGG
CATTGTTGCTGGCCTGGCTGTCCTAGCAGTTGTGGTCATCGGAGCTGTGGTCGCTACTGTGATGTGTAGG
AGGAAGAGCTCAGGTGGAAAAGGAGGGAGCTACTCTCAGGCTGCGTCCAGCGACAGTGCCCAGGGCTCTG
ATGTGTCTCTCACAGCTTGAAAAGTGGTTTAGTAATGAGCTAGCGCTAACCGGTGGCGCGTTAAGTCGAC
AATCAACCTCTGGATTACAAAATTTGTGAAAGATTGACTGGTATTCTTAACTATGTTGCTCCTTTTACGC
TATGTGGATACGCTGCTTTAATGCCTTTGTATCATGCTATTGCTTCCCGTATGGCTTTCATTTTCTCCTC
CTTGTATAAATCCTGGTTGCTGTCTCTTTATGAGGAGTTGTGGCCCGTTGTCAGGCAACGTGGCGTGGTG
TGCACTGTGTTTGCTGACGCAACCCCCACTGGTTGGGGCATTGCCACCACCTGTCAGCTCCTTTCCGGGA
CTTTCGCTTTCCCCCTCCCTATTGCCACGGCGGAACTCATCGCCGCCTGCCTTGCCCGCTGCTGGACAGG
GGCTCGGCTGTTGGGCACTGACAATTCCGTGGTGTTGTCGGGGAAATCATCGTCCTTTCCTTGGCTGCTC
GCCTGTGTTGCCACCTGGATTCTGCGCGGGACGTCCTTCTGCTACGTCCCTTCGGCCCTCAATCCAGCGG
ACCTTCCTTCCCGCGGCCTGCTGCCGGCTCTGCGGCCTCTTCCGCGTCTTCGCCTTCGCCCTCAGACGAG
TCGGATCTCCCTTTGGGCCGCCTCCCCGCGTCGACTTTAAGACCAATGACTTACAAGGCAGCTGTAGATC
TTAGCCACTTTTTAAAAGAAAAGGGGGGACTGGAAGGGCTAATTCACTCCCAACGAAGACAAGATCTGCT
TTTTGCTTGTACTGGGTCTCTCTGGTTAGACCAGATCTGAGCCTGGGAGCTCTCTGGCTAACTAGGGAAC
CCACTGCTTAAGCCTCAATAAAGCTTGCCTTGAGTGCTTCAAGTAGTGTGTGCCCGTCTGTTGTGTGACT
CTGGTAACTAGAGATCCCTCAGACCCTTTTAGTCAGTGTGGAAAATCTCTAGCAGTACGTATAGTAGTTC
ATGTCATCTTATTATTCAGTATTTATAACTTGCAAAGAAATGAATATCAGAGAGTGAGAGGAACTTGTTT
ATTGCAGCTTATAATGGTTACAAATAAAGCAATAGCATCACAAATTTCACAAATAAAGCATTTTTTTCAC
TGCATTCTAGTTGTGGTTTGTCCAAACTCATCAATGTATCTTATCATGTCTGGCTCTAGCTATCCCGCCC
CTAACTCCGCCCATCCCGCCCCTAACTCCGCCCAGTTCCGCCCATTCTCCGCCCCATGGCTGACTAATTT
TTTTTATTTATGCAGAGGCCGAGGCCGCCTCGGCCTCTGAGCTATTCCAGAAGTAGTGAGGAGGCTTTTT
TGGAGGCCTAGGGACGTACCCAATTCGCCCTATAGTGAGTCGTATTACGCGCGCTCACTGGCCGTCGTTT
TACAACGTCGTGACTGGGAAAACCCTGGCGTTACCCAACTTAATCGCCTTGCAGCACATCCCCCTTTCGC
CAGCTGGCGTAATAGCGAAGAGGCCCGCACCGATCGCCCTTCCCAACAGTTGCGCAGCCTGAATGGCGAA
TGGG
[124 nt withheld, positions 3225-3348]
C
[91 nt withheld, positions 3350-3440]
A
[49 nt withheld, positions 3442-3490]
CCTTTGACGTTGGAGTCCACGTTCTTT
[37 nt withheld, positions 3518-3554]
ACCCTATCTCGGTCTATTCTTTTGATTTATAAGGGATTTTGCCGATTTCGGCCTATTGGTTAAAAAATGA
GCTGATTTAACAAAAATTTAACGCGAATTTTAACAAAATATTAACGCTTACAATTTAGGTGGCACTTTTC
GGGGAAATGTGCGCGGAACCCCTATTTGTTTATTTTTCTAAATACATTCAAATATGTATCCGCTCATGAG
ACAATAACCCTGATAAATGCTTCAATAATATTGAAAAAGGAAGAGTATGAGTATTCAACATTTCCGTGTC
GCCCTTATTCCCTTTTTTGCGGCATTTTGCCTTCCTGTTTTTGCTCACCCAGAAACGCTGGTGAAAGTAA
AAGATGCTGAAGATCAGTTGGGTGCACGAGTGGGTTACATCGAACTGGATCTCAACAGCGGTAAGATCCT
TGAGAGTTTTCGCCCCGAAGAACGTTTTCCAATGATGAGCACTTTTAAAGTTCTGCTATGTGGCGCGGTA
TTATCCCGTATTGACGCCGGGCAAGAGCAACTCGGTCGCCGCATACACTATTCTCAGAATGACTTGGTTG
AGTACTCACCAGTCACAGAAAAGCATCTTACGGATGGCATGACAGTAAGAGAATTATGCAGTGCTGCCAT
AACCATGAGTGATAACACTGCGGCCAACTTACTTCTGACAACGATCGGAGGACCGAAGGAGCTAACCGCT
TTTTTGCACAACATGGGGGATCATGTAACTCGCCTTGATCGTTGGGAACCGGAGCTGAATGAAGCCATAC
CAAACGACGAGCGTGACACCACGATGCCTGTAGCAATGGCAACAACGTTGCGCAAACTATTAACTGGCGA
ACTACTTACTCTAGCTTCCCGGCAACAATTAATAGACTGGATGGAGGCGGATAAAGTTGCAGGACCACTT
CTGCGCTCGGCCCTTCCGGCTGGCTGGTTTATTGCTGATAAATCTGGAGCCGGTGAGCGTGGGTCTCGCG
GTATCATTGCAGCACTGGGGCCAGATGGTAAGCCCTCCCGTATCGTAGTTATCTACACGACGGGGAGTCA
GGCAACTATGGATGAACGAAATAGACAGATCGCTGAGATAGGTGCCTCACTGATTAAGCATTGGTAACTG
TCAGACCAAGTTTACTCATATATACTTTAGATTGATTTAAAACTTCATTTTTAATTTAAAAGGATCTAGG
TGAAGATCCTTTTTGATAATCTCATGACCAAAATCCCTTAACGTGAGTTTTCGTTCCACTGAGCGTCAGA
CCCCGTAGAAAAGATCAAAGGATCTTCTTGAGATCCTTTTTTTCTGCGCGTAATCTGCTGCTTGCAAACA
AAAAAACCACCGCTACCAGCGGTGGTTTGTTTGCCGGATCAAGAGCTACCAACTCTTTTTCCGAAGGTAA
CTGGCTTCAGCAGAGCGCAGATACCAAATACTGTTCTTCTAGTGTAGCCGTAGTTAGGCCACCACTTCAA
GAACTCTGTAGCACCGCCTACATACCTCGCTCTGCTAATCCTGTTACCAGTGGCTGCTGCCAGTGGCGAT
AAGTCGTGTCTTACCGGGTTGGACTCAAGACGATAGTTACCGGATAAGGCGCAGCGGTCGGGCTGAACGG
GGGGTTCGTGCACACAGCCCAGCTTGGAGCGAACGACCTACACCGAACTGAGATACCTACAGCGTGAGCT
ATGAGAAAGCGCCACGCTTCCCGAAGGGAGAAAGGCGGACAGGTATCCGGTAAGCGGCAGGGTCGGAACA
GGAGAGCGCACGAGGGAGCTTCCAGGGGGAAACGCCTGGTATCTTTATAGTCCTGTCGGGTTTCGCCACC
TCTGACTTGAGCGTCGATTTTTGTGATGCTCGTCAGGGGGGCGGAGCCTATGGAAAAACGCCAGCAACGC
GGCCTTTTTACGGTTCCTGGCCTTTTGCTGGCCTTTTGCTCACATGTTCTTTCCTGCGTTATCCCCTGAT
TCTGTGGATAACCGTATTACCGCCTTTGAGTGAGCTGATACCGCTCGCCGCAGCCGAACGACCGAGCGCA
GCGAGTCAGTGAGCGAGGAAGCGGAAGAGCGCCCAATACGCAAACCGCCTCTCCCCGCGCGTTGGCCGAT
TCATTAATGCAGCTGGCACGACAGGTTTCCCGACTGGAAAGCGGGCAGTGAGCGCAACGCAATTAATGTG
AGTTAGCTCACTCATTAGGCACCCCAGGCTTTACACTTTATGCTTCCGGCTCGTATGTTGTGTGGAATTG
TGAGCGGATAACAATTTCACACAGGAAACAGCTATGACCATGATTACGCCAAGCGCGCAATTAACCCTCA
CTAAAGGGAACAAAAGCTGGAGCTGCAAGCTTAATGTAGTCTTATGCAATACTCTTGTAGTCTTGCAACA
TGGTAACGATGAGTTAGCAACATGCCTTACAAGGAGAGAAAAAGCACCGTGCATGCCGATTGGTGGAAGT
AAGGTGGTACGATCGTGCCTTATTAGGAAGGCAACAGACGGGTCTGACATGGATTGGACGAACCACTGAA
TTGCCGCATTGCAGAGATATTGTATTTAAGTGCCTAGCTCGATACATAAACGGGTCTCTCTGGTTAGACC
AGATCTGAGCCTGGGAGCTCTCTGGCTAACTAGGGAACCCACTGCTTAAGCCTCAATAAAGCTTGCCTTG
AGTGCTTCAAGTAGTGTGTGCCCGTCTGTTGTGTGACTCTGGTAACTAGAGATCCCTCAGACCCTTTTAG
TCAGTGTGGAAAATCTCTAGCAGTGGCGCCCGAACAGGGACTTGAAAGCGAAAGGGAAACCAGAGGAGCT
CTCTCGACGCAGGACTCGGCTTGCTGAAGCGCGCACGGCAAGAGGCGAGGGGCGGCGACTGGTGAGTACG
CCAAAAATTTTGACTAGCGGAGGCTAGAAGGAGAGAGATGGGTGCGAGAGCGTCAGTATTAAGCGGGGGA
GAATTAGATCGCGATGGGAAAAAATTCGGTTAAGGCCAGGGGGAAAGAAAAAATATAAATTAAAACATAT
AGTATGGGCAAGCAGGGAGCTAGAACGATTCGCAGTTAATCCTGGCCTGTTAGAAACATCAGAAGGCTGT
AGACAAATACTGGGACAGCTACAACCATCCCTTCAGACAGGATCAGAAGAACTTAGATCATTATATAATA
CAGTAGCAACCCTCTATTGTGTGCATCAAAGGATAGAGATAAAAGACACCAAGGAAGCTTTAGACAAGAT
AGAGGAAGAGCAAAACAAAAGTAAGACCACCGCACAGCAAGCGGCCGCTGATCTTCAGACCTGGAGGAGG
AGATATGAGGGACAATTGGAGAAGTGAATTATATAAATATAAAGTAGTAAAAATTGAACCATTAGGAGTA
GCACCCACCAAGGCAAAGAGAAGAGTGGTGCAGAGAGAAAAAAGAGCAGTGGGAATAGGAGCTTTGTTCC
TTGGGTTCTTGGGAGCAGCAGGAAGCACTATGGGCGCAGCGTCAATGACGCTGACGGTACAGGCCAGACA
ATTATTGTCTGGTATAGTGCAGCAGCAGAACAATTTGCTGAGGGCTATTGAGGCGCAACAGCATCTGTTG
CAACTCACAGTCTGGGGCATCAAGCAGCTCCAGGCAAGAATCCTGGCTGTGGAAAGATACCTAAAGGATC
AACAGCTCCTGGGGATTTGGGGTTGCTCTGGAAAACTCATTTGCACCACTGCTGTGCCTTGGAATGCTAG
TTGGAGTAATAAATCTCTGGAACAGATTTGGAATCACACGACCTGGATGGAGTGGGACAGAGAAATTAAC
AATTACACAAGCTTAATACACTCCTTAATTGAAGAATCGCAAAACCAGCAAGAAAAGAATGAACAAGAAT
TATTGGAATTAGATAAATGGGCAAGTTTGTGGAATTGGTTTAACATAACAAATTGGCTGTGGTATATAAA
ATTATTCATAATGATAGTAGGAGGCTTGGTAGGTTTAAGAATAGTTTTTGCTGTACTTTCTATAGTGAAT
AGAGTTAGGCAGGGATATTCACCATTATCGTTTCAGACCCACCTCCCAACCCCGAGGGGACCCTTGCGCC
TTTTCCAAGGCAGCCCTGGGTTTGCGCAGGGACGCGGCTGCTCTGGGCGTGGTTCCGGGAAACGCAGCGG
CGCCGACCCTGGGTCTCGCACATTCTTCACGTCCGTTCGCAGCGTCACCCGGATCTTCGCCGCTACCCTT
GTGGGCCCCCCGGCGACGCTTCCTGCTCCGCCCCTAAGTCGGGAAGGTTCCTTGCGGTTCGCGGCGTGCC
GGACGTGACAAACGGAAGCCGCACGTCTCACTAGTACCCTCGCAGACGGACAGCGCCAGGGAGCAATGGC
AGCGCGCCGACCGCGATGGGCTGTGGCCAATAGCGGCTGCTCAGCAGGGCGCGCCGAGAGCAGCGGCCGG
GAAGGGGCGGTGCGGGAGGCGGGGTGTGGGGCGGTAGTGTGGGCCCTGTTCCTGCCCGCGCGGTGTTCCG
CATTCTGCAAGCCTCCGGAGCGCACGTCGGCAGTCGGCTCCCTCGTTGACCGAATCACCGACCTCTCTCC
CCAGGGGGTACCACCATGGCCAAGCCTTTGTCTCAAGAAGAATCCACCCTCATTGAAAGAGCAACGGCTA
CAATCAACAGCATCCCCATCTCTGAAGACTACAGCGTCGCCAGCGCAGCTCTCTCTAGCGACGGCCGCAT
CTTCACTGGTGTCAATGTATATCATTTTACTGGGGGACCTTGTGCAGAACTCGTGGTGCTGGGCACTGCT
GCTGCTGCGGCAGCTGGCAACCTGACTTGTATCGTCGCGATCGGAAATGAGAACAGGGGCATCTTGAGCC
CCTGCGGACGGTGCCGACAGGTGCTTCTCGATCTGCATCCTGGGATCAAAGCCATAGTGAAGGACAGTGA
TGGACAGCCGACGGCAGTTGGGATTCGTGAATTGCTGCCCTCTGGTTATGTGTGGGAGGGCCTGCAGCTG
CAGTAGTAAGAATTCTAGATCTTGAGACAAATGGCAGTATTCATCCACAATTTTAAAAGAAAAGGGGGGA
TTGGGGGGTACAGTGCAGGGGAAAGAATAGTAGACATAATAGCAACAGACATACAAACTAAAGAATTACA
AAAACAAATTACAAAAATTCAAAATTTTCGGGTTTATTACAGGGACAGCAGAGATCCACTTTGGCGCCGG
CTCGAGGGGG
Features (pLannotate 1.2.2; 28 found; start..end, strand, type, name):
     65..368     +  enhancer       CMV enhancer: human cytomegalovirus immediate early enhancer
    369..572     +  promoter       CMV promoter: human cytomegalovirus (CMV) immediate early promoter
    612..1697    +  CDS            HLA-B: HLAB_HUMAN - Also known as HLAB. Experimental evidence at protein level: Swiss-Prot protein existence level 1. Allele B*67:01: Displays peptides sharing a common signature motif, namely a Pro residue at position 2 and Leu anchor residue at the C-terminus. From Homo sapiens (Human).
   1751..2339    +  misc_feature   WPRE: woodchuck hepatitis virus posttranscriptional regulatory element
   2390..2409    +  misc_feature   cPPT/CTS (fragment): central polypurine tract and central termination sequence of HIV-1
   2411..2644    +  LTR            3' LTR (ΔU3): self-inactivating 3' long terminal repeat (LTR) from HIV-1
   2722..2843    +  polyA_signal   SV40 poly(A) signal: SV40 polyadenylation signal
   2883..3018    +  rep_origin     SV40 ori: SV40 origin of replication
   3039..3057    -  promoter       T7 promoter: promoter for bacteriophage T7 RNA polymerase
   3065..3220    +  CDS            lacZα (fragment): LacZα fragment of β-galactosidase; lacZ fragment
   3225..3653    +  rep_origin     f1 ori (sequence partly withheld): f1 bacteriophage origin of replication; arrow indicates direction of (+) strand synthesis
   3706..3810    +  promoter       AmpR promoter: bla
   3811..4671    +  CDS            AmpR: β-lactamase; bla; confers resistance to ampicillin, carbenicillin, and related antibiotics
   4842..5430    +  rep_origin     ori: high-copy-number ColE1/pMB1/pBR322/pUC origin of replication
   5613..5705    +  CDS            lacI (fragment): lac repressor; lacI; The lac repressor binds to the lac operator to inhibit transcription in E. coli. This inhibition can be relieved by adding lactose or isopropyl-β-D-thiogalactopyranoside (IPTG).
   5718..5739    +  protein_bind   CAP binding site: CAP binding activates transcription in the presence of cAMP. E. coli catabolite activator protein
   5754..5784    +  promoter       lac promoter: promoter for the E. coli lac operon
   5792..5808    +  protein_bind   lac operator: The lac repressor binds to the lac operator to inhibit transcription in E. coli. This inhibition can be relieved by adding lactose or isopropyl-β-D-thiogalactopyranoside (IPTG). lac repressor encoded by lacI
   5853..5871    +  promoter       T3 promoter: promoter for bacteriophage T3 RNA polymerase
   5899..6125    +  promoter       RSV promoter: Rous sarcoma virus enhancer/promoter
   6126..6306    +  LTR            5' LTR (truncated): truncated 5' long terminal repeat (LTR) from HIV-1
   6353..6478    +  misc_feature   HIV-1 Ψ: packaging signal of human immunodeficiency virus type 1
   6462..6825    +  CDS            HIV-1 gag (fragment): gag protein from human immunodeficiency virus 1; gag
   6971..7204    +  misc_feature   RRE: The Rev response element (RRE) of HIV-1 allows for Rev-dependent mRNA export from the nucleus to the cytoplasm.
   7581..7607    +  CDS            Rev (fragment): human immunodeficiency virus 1 (HIV-1) Rev protein; rev; enhances nuclear export of unspliced and incompletely spliced viral mRNAs
   7608..8108    +  promoter       hPGK promoter: human phosphoglycerate kinase 1 promoter
   8120..8515    +  CDS            BSD: blasticidin S deaminase; Aspergillus terreus BSD; confers resistance to blasticidin
   8575..8692    +  misc_feature   cPPT/CTS: central polypurine tract and central termination sequence of HIV-1
