[The description below was written by a language model from this plasmid's Addgene catalogue record and pLannotate feature annotations shown in this document.]
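Description:
HLA_B5101 is a lentiviral mammalian expression plasmid built on the pLX303 backbone that carries the human HLA-B*51:01 class I heavy-chain cDNA (about 1.1 kb). In the sequenced record (roughly 8.7 kb), the HLA-B open reading frame sits directly downstream of the human cytomegalovirus immediate-early enhancer and promoter and is followed by a WPRE, which enhances transcript stability and expression. The automated annotation matches the coding sequence to the generic Swiss-Prot HLA-B entry, and its allele note refers to a different allele. The catalogue fields are what identify the insert as B*51:01.

The transfer cassette has a third-generation, self-inactivating design. An RSV promoter drives a truncated HIV-1 5' LTR, followed by the Ψ packaging signal with a partial gag sequence, the Rev response element for Rev-dependent nuclear export of the genomic RNA, and a cPPT/CTS that aids nuclear import. The 3' LTR has a U3 deletion, so the integrated provirus lacks LTR promoter activity. Within the proviral region, upstream of the CMV-driven insert, a human PGK promoter expresses blasticidin S deaminase, allowing blasticidin selection of transduced cells. Outside the LTRs lie an SV40 poly(A) signal and SV40 origin, an f1 origin, remnants of lac sequences with T7 and T3 promoters, a high-copy pUC-type origin, and the ampicillin resistance gene for propagation in E. coli.

The plasmid is intended for stable or transient expression of this single HLA allele in mammalian cells. The associated publication concerns engineered antigen-presenting cells used to identify the antigens recognised by HLA-restricted T cell receptors.
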