Addgene plasmid #165011: HLA_B5101
Purpose: Expression of HLA-B*51:01 cDNA
Depositing lab: Matthew Meyerson. Depositing organization: Dana-Farber Cancer Institute. Publication: Antigen identification for HLA class I- and HLA class II-restricted T cell receptors using cytokine-capturing antigen-presenting cells. Lee MN, Meyerson M. Sci Immunol. 2021 Jan 22;6(55). pii: 6/55/eabf4001. doi: 10.1126/sciimmunol.abf4001. PubMed 33483338.
Backbone
  Vector backbone: pLX303 (Addgene #25897)
  Backbone size w/o insert (bp): 9335
  Vector type: Mammalian Expression, Lentiviral
  Selectable markers: Blasticidin
Growth in bacteria
  Bacterial resistance: Ampicillin, 100 μg/mL
  Growth temperature: 30°C
  Growth strain: NEB Stable
  Copy number: High Copy
Gene/Insert
  Gene/Insert name: HLA-B*51:01
  Species: H. sapiens (human)
  Insert size (bp): 1089
  Entrez Gene: HLA-B (a.k.a. AS, B-4901, HLAB)
Terms and licenses: Academic/Nonprofit Terms; Industry Terms: Not Available to Industry
How to cite: HLA_B5101 was a gift from Matthew Meyerson (Addgene plasmid # 165011 ; http://n2t.net/addgene:165011 ; RRID:Addgene_165011)
