>Addgene plasmid #165011 | HLA_B5101 | depositor partial sequence | sequence record 320503 | HLA_B5101 sequence 1130 bps
CTCTCTGGCTAACTGTCGGGATCAACAAGTTTGCCGCCACCATGCGGGTCACGGCGCCCCGAACCGTCCT
CCTGCTGCTCTGGGGGGCAGTGGCCCTGACCGAGACCTGGGCCGGCTCCCACTCCATGAGGTATTTCTAC
ACCGCCATGTCCCGGCCCGGCCGCGGGGAGCCCCGCTTCATCGCAGTGGGCTACGTGGACGACACCCAGT
TCGTGAGGTTCGACAGCGACGCCGCGAGTCCGAGGACGGAGCCCCGGGCGCCATGGATAGAGCAGGAGGG
GCCGGAGTATTGGGACCGGAACACACAGATCTTCAAGACCAACACACAGACTTACCGAGAGAACCTGCGG
ATCGCGCTCCGCTACTACAACCAGAGCGAGGCCGGGTCTCACACTTGGCAGACGATGTATGGCTGCGACG
TGGGGCCGGACGGGCGCCTCCTCCGCGGGCATAACCAGTACGCCTACGACGGCAAAGATTACATCGCCCT
GAACGAGGACCTGAGCTCCTGGACCGCGGCGGACACCGCGGCTCAGATCACCCAGCGCAAGTGGGAGGCG
GCCCGTGAGGCGGAGCAGCTGAGAGCCTACCTGGAGGGCCTGTGCGTGGAGTGGCTCCGCAGACACCTGG
AGAACGGGAAGGAGACGCTGCAGCGCGCGGACCCCCCAAAGACACACGTGACCCACCACCCCGTCTCTGA
CCATGAGGCCACCCTGAGGTGCTGGGCCCTGGGCTTCTACCCTGCGGAGATCACACTGACCTGGCAGCGG
GATGGCGAGGACCAAACTCAGGACACTGAGCTTGTGGAGACCAGACCAGCAGGAGATAGAACCTTCCAGA
AGTGGGCAGCTGTGGTGGTGCCTTCTGGAGAAGAGCAGAGATACACATGCCATGTACAGCATGAGGGGCT
GCCGAAGCCCCTCACCCTGAGATGGGAGCCATCTTCCCAGTCCACCATCCCCATCGTGGGCATTGTTGCT
GGCCTGGCTGTCCTAGCAGTTGTGGTCATCGGAGCTGTGGTCGCTACTGTGATGTGTAGGAGGAAGAGCT
CAGGTGGAAAAGGAGGGAGCTACTCTCAGGCTGCGTCCAGCGACAGTGCCCAGGGCTCTGATGTGTCTCT
CACAGCTTGA
